>Addgene plasmid #223053 | pdest myr-AKT2 puro | addgene full sequence | sequence record 440954 | Addgene NGS Result
GTTCTTTCCTGCGTTATCCCCTGATTCTGTGGATAACCGTATTACCGCCTTTGAGTGAGCTGATACCGCT
CGCCGCAGCCGAACGACCGAGCGCAGCGAGTCAGTGAGCGAGGAAGCGGAAGAGCGCCCAATACGCAAAC
CGCCTCTCCCCGCGCGTTGGCCGATTCATTAATGCAGCTGGCACGACAGGTTTCCCGACTGGAAAGCGGG
CAGTGAGCGCAACGCAATTAATGTGAGTTAGCTCACTCATTAGGCACCCCAGGCTTTACACTTTATGCTT
CCGGCTCGTATGTTGTGTGGAATTGTGAGCGGATAACAATTTCACACAGGAAACAGCTATGACCATGATT
ACGCCAAGCGCGCAATTAACCCTCACTAAAGGGAACAAAAGCTGGAGCTGCAAGCTTAATGTAGTCTTAT
GCAATACTCTTGTAGTCTTGCAACATGGTAACGATGAGTTAGCAACATGCCTTACAAGGAGAGAAAAAGC
ACCGTGCATGCCGATTGGTGGAAGTAAGGTGGTACGATCGTGCCTTATTAGGAAGGCAACAGACGGGTCT
GACATGGATTGGACGAACCACTGAATTGCCGCATTGCAGAGATATTGTATTTAAGTGCCTAGCTCGATAC
ATAAACGGGTCTCTCTGGTTAGACCAGATCTGAGCCTGGGAGCTCTCTGGCTAACTAGGGAACCCACTGC
TTAAGCCTCAATAAAGCTTGCCTTGAGTGCTTCAAGTAGTGTGTGCCCGTCTGTTGTGTGACTCTGGTAA
CTAGAGATCCCTCAGACCCTTTTAGTCAGTGTGGAAAATCTCTAGCAGTGGCGCCCGAACAGGGACTTGA
AAGCGAAAGGGAAACCAGAGGAGCTCTCTCGACGCAGGACTCGGCTTGCTGAAGCGCGCACGGCAAGAGG
CGAGGGGCGGCGACTGGTGAGTACGCCAAAAATTTTGACTAGCGGAGGCTAGAAGGAGAGAGATGGGTGC
GAGAGCGTCAGTATTAAGCGGGGGAGAATTAGATCGCGATGGGAAAAAATTCGGTTAAGGCCAGGGGGAA
AGAAAAAATATAAATTAAAACATATAGTATGGGCAAGCAGGGAGCTAGAACGATTCGCAGTTAATCCTGG
CCTGTTAGAAACATCAGAAGGCTGTAGACAAATACTGGGACAGCTACAACCATCCCTTCAGACAGGATCA
GAAGAACTTAGATCATTATATAATACAGTAGCAACCCTCTATTGTGTGCATCAAAGGATAGAGATAAAAG
ACACCAAGGAAGCTTTAGACAAGATAGAGGAAGAGCAAAACAAAAGTAAGACCACCGCACAGCAAGCGGC
CGCTGATCTTCAGACCTGGAGGAGGAGATATGAGGGACAATTGGAGAAGTGAATTATATAAATATAAAGT
AGTAAAAATTGAACCATTAGGAGTAGCACCCACCAAGGCAAAGAGAAGAGTGGTGCAGAGAGAAAAAAGA
GCAGTGGGAATAGGAGCTTTGTTCCTTGGGTTCTTGGGAGCAGCAGGAAGCACTATGGGCGCAGCGTCAA
TGACGCTGACGGTACAGGCCAGACAATTATTGTCTGGTATAGTGCAGCAGCAGAACAATTTGCTGAGGGC
TATTGAGGCGCAACAGCATCTGTTGCAACTCACAGTCTGGGGCATCAAGCAGCTCCAGGCAAGAATCCTG
GCTGTGGAAAGATACCTAAAGGATCAACAGCTCCTGGGGATTTGGGGTTGCTCTGGAAAACTCATTTGCA
CCACTGCTGTGCCTTGGAATGCTAGTTGGAGTAATAAATCTCTGGAACAGATTTGGAATCACACGACCTG
GATGGAGTGGGACAGAGAAATTAACAATTACACAAGCTTAATACACTCCTTAATTGAAGAATCGCAAAAC
CAGCAAGAAAAGAATGAACAAGAATTATTGGAATTAGATAAATGGGCAAGTTTGTGGAATTGGTTTAACA
TAACAAATTGGCTGTGGTATATAAAATTATTCATAATGATAGTAGGAGGCTTGGTAGGTTTAAGAATAGT
TTTTGCTGTACTTTCTATAGTGAATAGAGTTAGGCAGGGATATTCACCATTATCGTTTCAGACCCACCTC
CCAACCCCGAGGGGACCCGACAGGCCCGAAGGAATAGAAGAAGAAGGTGGAGAGAGAGACAGAGACAGAT
CCATTCGATTAGTGAACGGATCTCGACGGTATCGGTTAACTTTTAAAAGAAAAGGGGGGATTGGGGGGTA
CAGTGCAGGGGAAAGAATAGTAGACATAATAGCAACAGACATACAAACTAAAGAATTACAAAAACAAATT
ACAAAATTCAAAATTTTATCGATAAGCTTGGGAGTTCCGCGTTACATAACTTACGGTAAATGGCCCGCCT
GGCTGACCGCCCAACGACCCCCGCCCATTGACGTCAATAATGACGTATGTTCCCATAGTAACGCCAATAG
GGACTTTCCATTGACGTCAATGGGTGGAGTATTTACGGTAAACTGCCCACTTGGCAGTACATCAAGTGTA
TCATATGCCAAGTACGCCCCCTATTGACGTCAATGACGGTAAATGGCCCGCCTGGCATTATGCCCAGTAC
ATGACCTTATGGGACTTTCCTACTTGGCAGTACATCTACGTATTAGTCATCGCTATTACCATGGTGATGC
GGTTTTGGCAGTACATCAATGGGCGTGGATAGCGGTTTGACTCACGGGGATTTCCAAGTCTCCACCCCAT
TGACGTCAATGGGAGTTTGTTTTGGCACCAAAATCAACGGGACTTTCCAAAATGTCGTAACAACTCCGCC
CCATTGACGCAAATGGGCGGTAGGCGTGTACGGTGGGAGGTCTATATAAGCAGAGCTCGTTTAGTGAACC
GTCAGATCGCCTGGAGACGCCATCCACGCTGTTTTGACCTCCATAGAAGACACCGACTCTAGTCCAGTGT
GGTGGAATTCTGCAGATATCAACAAGTTTGTACAAAAAAGCAGGCTTCACCATGGGGAGCAGCAAGAGCA
AGCCCAAGGACCCCAGCCAGCGCGGGGGAGAATTCATGTACCCTTATGATGTGCCAGATTATGCCTCTAA
TGAGGTATCTGTCATCAAAGAAGGCTGGCTCCACAAACGTGGTGAATACATCAAGACCTGGAGGCCACGG
TACTTCCTTCTGAAGAGTGATGGATCTTTCATTGGGTATAAGGAGAGGCCCGAGGCCCCTGACCAGACCT
TACCCCCCCTGAACAATTTCTCTGTAGCAGAATGCCAGCTGATGAAGACTGAGAGGCCACGACCCAACAC
CTTTGTCATACGCTGCCTGCAGTGGACCACAGTCATCGAGAGGACCTTCCATGTAGACTCTCCAGATGAG
AGGGAAGAGTGGATGCGGGCTATCCAGATGGTCGCCAACAGTCTGAAGCAGCGGGGCCCAGGTGAGGACG
CCATGGATTACAAGTGTGGCTCCCCCAGTGACTCTTCCACATCTGAGATGATGGAGGTAGCTGTCAACAA
GGCACGGGCCAAAGTGACCATGAATGACTTCGATTATCTCAAACTCCTCGGCAAGGGCACCTTCGGCAAG
GTCATTCTGGTTCGAGAGAAGGCCACTGGCCGCTATTATGCCATGAAGATCCTGCGCAAGGAGGTCATCA
TTGCAAAGGATGAAGTCGCCCACACAGTCACAGAGAGCCGGGTTCTGCAGAATACCAGGCACCCCTTCCT
TACAGCCCTCAAGTATGCCTTCCAGACCCATGACCGCCTATGCTTTGTGATGGAGTATGCCAACGGGGGT
GAGCTGTTTTTCCACCTCTCTCGGGAGCGAGTCTTCACGGAGGATCGGGCGCGCTTTTATGGAGCAGAGA
TTGTGTCAGCTCTGGAGTATTTGCACTCGAGAGATGTGGTGTACCGTGACATCAAGCTGGAAAACCTTAT
GTTGGACAAAGATGGCCACATCAAGATCACTGACTTTGGCTTGTGCAAAGAGGGCATCAGTGATGGAGCC
ACCATGAAAACCTTCTGTGGTACCCCGGAGTACTTGGCGCCTGAGGTGCTAGAGGACAATGACTATGGGC
GAGCAGTGGACTGGTGGGGGCTGGGTGTGGTCATGTATGAGATGATGTGTGGCCGCCTGCCATTCTACAA
CCAGGACCACGAGCGCCTCTTTGAGCTCATTCTTATGGAGGAGATCCGCTTCCCGCGCACACTCGGGCCA
GAGGCCAAGTCCCTGCTGGCTGGACTGCTGAAGAAGGACCCAAAGCAGAGGCTCGGCGGAGGTCCCAGTG
ATGCGAAGGAGGTCATGGAGCATAGATTCTTCCTCAGCATCAACTGGCAGGACGTGGTACAGAAAAAGCT
CCTGCCACCCTTCAAACCTCAGGTCACTTCAGAAGTGGACACAAGGTACTTTGATGACGAGTTCACCGCC
CAGTCCATCACAATCACACCCCCAGACCGATATGACAGCCTGGACCCGCTGGAACTGGACCAGCGGACGC
ACTTCCCCCAGTTCTCCTACTCAGCCAGCATCCGAGAGTAACACCCAGCTTTCTTGTACAAAGTGGTTGA
TATCCAGCACAGTGGCGGCCGCTCGACAATCAACCTCTGGATTACAAAATTTGTGAAAGATTGACTGGTA
TTCTTAACTATGTTGCTCCTTTTACGCTATGTGGATACGCTGCTTTAATGCCTTTGTATCATGCTATTGC
TTCCCGTATGGCTTTCATTTTCTCCTCCTTGTATAAATCCTGGTTGCTGTCTCTTTATGAGGAGTTGTGG
CCCGTTGTCAGGCAACGTGGCGTGGTGTGCACTGTGTTTGCTGACGCAACCCCCACTGGTTGGGGCATTG
CCACCACCTGTCAGCTCCTTTCCGGGACTTTCGCTTTCCCCCTCCCTATTGCCACGGCGGAACTCATCGC
CGCCTGCCTTGCCCGCTGCTGGACAGGGGCTCGGCTGTTGGGCACTGACAATTCCGTGGTGTTGTCGGGG
AAGCTGACGTCCTTTCCATGGCTGCTCGCCTGTGTTGCCACCTGGATTCTGCGCGGGACGTCCTTCTGCT
ACGTCCCTTCGGCCCTCAATCCAGCGGACCTTCCTTCCCGCGGCCTGCTGCCGGCTCTGCGGCCTCTTCC
GCGTCTTCGCCTTCGCCCTCAGACGAGTCGGATCTCCCTTTGGGCCGCCTCCCCGCCTGGAATTCTACCG
GGTAGGGGAGGCGCTTTTCCCAAGGCAGTCTGGAGCATGCGCTTTAGCAGCCCCGCTGGGCACTTGGCGC
TACACAAGTGGCCTCTGGCCTCGCACACATTCCACATCCACCGGTAGGCGCCAACCGGCTCCGTTCTTTG
GTGGCCCCTTCGCGCCACCTTCTACTCCTCCCCTAGTCAGGAAGTTCCCCCCCGCCCCGCAGCTCGCGTC
GTGCAGGACGTGACAAATGGAAGTAGCACGTCTCACTAGTCTCGTGCAGATGGACAGCACCGCTGAGCAA
TGGAAGCGGGTAGGCCTTTGGGGCAGCGGCCAATAGCAGCTTTGCTCCTTCGCTTTCTGGGCTCAGAGGC
TGGGAAGGGGTGGGTCCGGGGGCGGGCTCAGGGGCGGGCTCAGGGGCGGGGCGGGCGCCCGAAGGTCCTC
CGGAGGCCCGGCATTCTGCACGCTTCAAAAGCGCACGTCTGCCGCGCTGTTCTCCTCTTCCTCATCTCCG
GGCCTTTCGACCTGCAGCCCAAGCTTACCATGACCGAGTACAAGCCCACGGTGCGCCTCGCCACCCGCGA
CGACGTCCCCAGGGCCGTACGCACCCTCGCCGCCGCGTTCGCCGACTACCCCGCCACGCGCCACACCGTC
GATCCGGACCGCCACATCGAGCGGGTCACCGAGCTGCAAGAACTCTTCCTCACGCGCGTCGGGCTCGACA
TCGGCAAGGTGTGGGTCGCGGACGACGGCGCCGCGGTGGCGGTCTGGACCACGCCGGAGAGCGTCGAAGC
GGGGGCGGTGTTCGCCGAGATCGGCCCGCGCATGGCCGAGTTGAGCGGTTCCCGGCTGGCCGCGCAGCAA
CAGATGGAAGGCCTCCTGGCGCCGCACCGGCCCAAGGAGCCCGCGTGGTTCCTGGCCACCGTCGGCGTCT
CGCCCGACCACCAGGGCAAGGGTCTGGGCAGCGCCGTCGTGCTCCCCGGAGTGGAGGCGGCCGAGCGCGC
CGGGGTGCCCGCCTTCCTGGAGACCTCCGCGCCCCGCAACCTCCCCTTCTACGAGCGGCTCGGCTTCACC
GTCACCGCCGACGTCGAGGTGCCCGAAGGACCGCGCACCTGGTGCATGACCCGCAAGCCCGGTGCCTGAC
GCCCGCCCCACGACCCGCAGCGCCCGACCGAAAGGAGCGCACGACCCCATGCATCTCGAGGGCCCGGTAC
CTTTAAGACCAATGACTTACAAGGCAGCTGTAGATCTTAGCCACTTTTTAAAAGAAAAGGGGGGACTGGA
AGGGCTAGCTCACTCCCAACGAAGACAAGATCTGCTTTTTGCTTGTACTGGGTCTCTCTGGTTAGACCAG
ATCTGAGCCTGGGAGCTCTCTGGCTAACTAGGGAACCCACTGCTTAAGCCTCAATAAAGCTTGCCTTGAG
TGCTTCAAGTAGTGTGTGCCCGTCTGTTGTGTGACTCTGGTAACTAGAGATCCCTCAGACCCTTTTAGTC
AGTGTGGAAAATCTCTAGCAGTAGTAGTTCATGTCATCTTATTATTCAGTATTTATAACTTGCAAAGAAA
TGAATATCAGAGAGTGAGAGGAACTTGTTTATTGCAGCTTATAATGGTTACAAATAAAGCAATAGCATCA
CAAATTTCACAAATAAAGCATTTTTTTCACTGCATTCTAGTTGTGGTTTGTCCAAACTCATCAATGTATC
TTATCATGTCTGGCTCTAGCTATCCCGCCCCTAACTCCGCCCATCCCGCCCCTAACTCCGCCCAGTTCCG
CCCATTCTCCGCCCCATGGCTGACTAATTTTTTTTATTTATGCAGAGGCCGAGGCCGCCTCGGCCTCTGA
GCTATTCCAGAAGTAGTGAGGAGGCTTTTTTGGAGGCCTAGGGACGTACCCAATTCGCCCTATAGTGAGT
CGTATTACGCGCGCTCACTGGCCGTCGTTTTACAACGTCGTGACTGGGAAAACCCTGGCGTTACCCAACT
TAATCGCCTTGCAGCACATCCCCCTTTCGCCAGCTGGCGTAATAGCGAAGAGGCCCGCACCGATCGCCCT
TCCCAACAGTTGCGCAGCCTGAATGGCGAATGGG
[124 nt withheld, positions 7245-7368]
C
[91 nt withheld, positions 7370-7460]
A
[49 nt withheld, positions 7462-7510]
CCTTTGACGTTGGAGTCCACGTTCTTT
[37 nt withheld, positions 7538-7574]
ACCCTATCTCGGTCTATTCTTTTGATTTATAAGGGATTTTGCCGATTTCGGCCTATTGGTTAAAAAATGA
GCTGATTTAACAAAAATTTAACGCGAATTTTAACAAAATATTAACGCTTACAATTTAGGTGGCACTTTTC
GGGGAAATGTGCGCGGAACCCCTATTTGTTTATTTTTCTAAATACATTCAAATATGTATCCGCTCATGAG
ACAATAACCCTGATAAATGCTTCAATAATATTGAAAAAGGAAGAGTATGAGTATTCAACATTTCCGTGTC
GCCCTTATTCCCTTTTTTGCGGCATTTTGCCTTCCTGTTTTTGCTCACCCAGAAACGCTGGTGAAAGTAA
AAGATGCTGAAGATCAGTTGGGTGCACGAGTGGGTTACATCGAACTGGATCTCAACAGCGGTAAGATCCT
TGAGAGTTTTCGCCCCGAAGAACGTTTTCCAATGATGAGCACTTTTAAAGTTCTGCTATGTGGCGCGGTA
TTATCCCGTATTGACGCCGGGCAAGAGCAACTCGGTCGCCGCATACACTATTCTCAGAATGACTTGGTTG
AGTACTCACCAGTCACAGAAAAGCATCTTACGGATGGCATGACAGTAAGAGAATTATGCAGTGCTGCCAT
AACCATGAGTGATAACACTGCGGCCAACTTACTTCTGACAACGATCGGAGGACCGAAGGAGCTAACCGCT
TTTTTGCACAACATGGGGGATCATGTAACTCGCCTTGATCGTTGGGAACCGGAGCTGAATGAAGCCATAC
CAAACGACGAGCGTGACACCACGATGCCTGTAGCAATGGCAACAACGTTGCGCAAACTATTAACTGGCGA
ACTACTTACTCTAGCTTCCCGGCAACAATTAATAGACTGGATGGAGGCGGATAAAGTTGCAGGACCACTT
CTGCGCTCGGCCCTTCCGGCTGGCTGGTTTATTGCTGATAAATCTGGAGCCGGTGAGCGTGGGTCTCGCG
GTATCATTGCAGCACTGGGGCCAGATGGTAAGCCCTCCCGTATCGTAGTTATCTACACGACGGGGAGTCA
GGCAACTATGGATGAACGAAATAGACAGATCGCTGAGATAGGTGCCTCACTGATTAAGCATTGGTAACTG
TCAGACCAAGTTTACTCATATATACTTTAGATTGATTTAAAACTTCATTTTTAATTTAAAAGGATCTAGG
TGAAGATCCTTTTTGATAATCTCATGACCAAAATCCCTTAACGTGAGTTTTCGTTCCACTGAGCGTCAGA
CCCCGTAGAAAAGATCAAAGGATCTTCTTGAGATCCTTTTTTTCTGCGCGTAATCTGCTGCTTGCAAACA
AAAAAACCACCGCTACCAGCGGTGGTTTGTTTGCCGGATCAAGAGCTACCAACTCTTTTTCCGAAGGTAA
CTGGCTTCAGCAGAGCGCAGATACCAAATACTGTTCTTCTAGTGTAGCCGTAGTTAGGCCACCACTTCAA
GAACTCTGTAGCACCGCCTACATACCTCGCTCTGCTAATCCTGTTACCAGTGGCTGCTGCCAGTGGCGAT
AAGTCGTGTCTTACCGGGTTGGACTCAAGACGATAGTTACCGGATAAGGCGCAGCGGTCGGGCTGAACGG
GGGGTTCGTGCACACAGCCCAGCTTGGAGCGAACGACCTACACCGAACTGAGATACCTACAGCGTGAGCT
ATGAGAAAGCGCCACGCTTCCCGAAGGGAGAAAGGCGGACAGGTATCCGGTAAGCGGCAGGGTCGGAACA
GGAGAGCGCACGAGGGAGCTTCCAGGGGGAAACGCCTGGTATCTTTATAGTCCTGTCGGGTTTCGCCACC
TCTGACTTGAGCGTCGATTTTTGTGATGCTCGTCAGGGGGGCGGAGCCTATGGAAAAACGCCAGCAACGC
GGCCTTTTTACGGTTCCTGGCCTTTTGCTGGCCTTTTGCTCACAT
Features (pLannotate 1.2.2; 32 found; start..end, strand, type, name):
      1..122     +  rep_origin     RSF ori (fragment): Plasmids containing the RSF 1030 origin of replication can be propagated in E. coli cells that contain additional plasmids with compatible origins.
    124..216     +  CDS            lacI (fragment): lac repressor; lacI; The lac repressor binds to the lac operator to inhibit transcription in E. coli. This inhibition can be relieved by adding lactose or isopropyl-β-D-thiogalactopyranoside (IPTG).
    229..250     +  protein_bind   CAP binding site: CAP binding activates transcription in the presence of cAMP. E. coli catabolite activator protein
    265..295     +  promoter       lac promoter: promoter for the E. coli lac operon
    303..319     +  protein_bind   lac operator: The lac repressor binds to the lac operator to inhibit transcription in E. coli. This inhibition can be relieved by adding lactose or isopropyl-β-D-thiogalactopyranoside (IPTG). lac repressor encoded by lacI
    364..382     +  promoter       T3 promoter: promoter for bacteriophage T3 RNA polymerase
    410..636     +  promoter       RSV promoter: Rous sarcoma virus enhancer/promoter
    637..817     +  LTR            5' LTR (truncated): truncated 5' long terminal repeat (LTR) from HIV-1
    864..989     +  misc_feature   HIV-1 Ψ: packaging signal of human immunodeficiency virus type 1
    973..1336    +  CDS            HIV-1 gag (fragment): gag protein from human immunodeficiency virus 1; gag
   1482..1715    +  misc_feature   RRE: The Rev response element (RRE) of HIV-1 allows for Rev-dependent mRNA export from the nucleus to the cytoplasm.
   2092..2192    +  CDS            Rev (fragment): human immunodeficiency virus 1 (HIV-1) Rev protein; rev; enhances nuclear export of unspliced and incompletely spliced viral mRNAs
   2211..2327    +  misc_feature   cPPT/CTS: central polypurine tract and central termination sequence of HIV-1
   2350..2653    +  enhancer       CMV enhancer: human cytomegalovirus immediate early enhancer
   2654..2857    +  promoter       CMV promoter: human cytomegalovirus (CMV) immediate early promoter
   2962..2986    +  protein_bind   attB1: mutant version of attB; recombination site for the Gateway® BP reaction BP Clonase™
   2992..3033    +  CDS            myr: N-myristoylation signal from Src kinase (Pellman et al., 1985; Kaplan et al., 1988)
   3079..4518    +  CDS            Akt2: AKT2_MOUSE - Experimental evidence at protein level: Swiss-Prot protein existence level 1. One of the few specific substrates of AKT2 identified so far is PITX2. Phosphorylation of PITX2 impairs its association with the CCND1 mRNA-stabilizing complex thus shortening the half-life of CCND1. AKT2 seems also to be the principal isoform responsible of the regulation of glucose uptake. Phosphorylates C2CD5 on 'Ser-197' during insulin-stimulated adipocytes. AKT2 is also specifically involved in skeletal muscle differentiation, one of its substrates in this process being ANKRD2. Phosphorylates CLK2 o
   4523..4547    -  protein_bind   attB2: mutant version of attB; recombination site for the Gateway® BP reaction BP Clonase™
   4578..5166    +  misc_feature   WPRE: woodchuck hepatitis virus posttranscriptional regulatory element
   5180..5679    +  promoter       PGK promoter: mouse phosphoglycerate kinase 1 promoter
   5700..6299    +  CDS            PuroR: puromycin N-acetyltransferase; pac from Streptomyces alboniger; confers resistance to puromycin
   6367..6504    +  CDS            nef (fragment): NEF_HV1LA - Experimental evidence at protein level: Swiss-Prot protein existence level 1. Extracellular Nef protein targets CD4(+) T-lymphocytes for apoptosis by interacting with CXCR4 surface receptors. From Human immunodeficiency virus type 1 group M subtype B (isolate Lai) (HIV-1).
   6490..6670    +  LTR            5' LTR (truncated): truncated 5' long terminal repeat (LTR) from HIV-1
   6742..6863    +  polyA_signal   SV40 poly(A) signal: SV40 polyadenylation signal
   6903..7038    +  rep_origin     SV40 ori: SV40 origin of replication
   7059..7077    -  promoter       T7 promoter: promoter for bacteriophage T7 RNA polymerase
   7085..7240    +  CDS            lacZα (fragment): LacZα fragment of β-galactosidase; lacZ fragment
   7245..7673    +  rep_origin     f1 ori (sequence partly withheld): f1 bacteriophage origin of replication; arrow indicates direction of (+) strand synthesis
   7726..7830    +  promoter       AmpR promoter: bla
   7831..8691    +  CDS            AmpR: β-lactamase; bla; confers resistance to ampicillin, carbenicillin, and related antibiotics
   8862..9450    +  rep_origin     ori: high-copy-number ColE1/pMB1/pBR322/pUC origin of replication
