[The description below was written by a language model from this plasmid's Addgene catalogue record and pLannotate feature annotations shown in this document.]
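Description:
pdest myr-AKT2 puro is a lentiviral transfer plasmid of about 9.5 kb for expressing a myristoylated form of mouse AKT2 in mammalian cells. It was made by Gateway recombination into the pdest Puro backbone, which leaves attB1 and attB2 sites flanking the insert. In bacteria it is maintained through a ColE1/pUC-type origin and ampicillin resistance (AmpR), although the catalogue entry lists it as low copy. The backbone also carries an f1 origin, an SV40 origin, and small lac, lacZα and RSF-ori remnants that appear to be annotation fragments with no functional role.

The viral portion has a third-generation-style layout. An RSV promoter drives a truncated HIV-1 5' LTR, followed by the Ψ packaging signal with a partial gag sequence, the Rev response element for Rev-dependent export of the genomic RNA, and the cPPT/CTS element. A second truncated LTR and an SV40 polyadenylation signal close the unit. The annotation does not say whether the 3' LTR carries a self-inactivating deletion.

Between the LTRs, the CMV enhancer/promoter drives the 1,527 bp insert, which consists of the N-myristoylation signal from Src kinase joined upstream of the Akt2 coding sequence. Such a signal directs lipid modification and membrane anchoring, a strategy commonly used to make AKT kinases constitutively active. A WPRE follows the insert to improve transcript expression. A separate mouse PGK promoter drives puromycin N-acetyltransferase so that transduced cells can be selected with puromycin. The stated purpose is myr-AKT2 expression in mammalian cells, and the associated publication concerns oncogenic transformation.
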