Addgene plasmid #223053: pdest myr-AKT2 puro
Purpose: myr-AKT2 gene expression in mammalian cells
Depositing lab: Alejandro Gutierrez. Depositing organization: Boston Children's Hospital. Publication: A methyltransferase-independent role for METTL1 in tRNA aminoacylation and oncogenic transformation. Ali RH, Orellana EA, Lee SH, Chae YC, Chen Y, Clauwaert J, Kennedy AL, Gutierrez AE, Papke DJ, Valenzuela M, Silverman B, Falzetta A, Ficarro SB, Marto JA, Fletcher CDM, Perez-Atayde A, Alcindor T, Shimamura A, Prensner JR, Gregory RI, Gutierrez A. Mol Cell. 2025 Mar 6;85(5):948-961.e11. doi: 10.1016/j.molcel.2025.01.003. Epub 2025 Jan 31. PubMed 39892392.
Backbone
  Vector backbone: pdest Puro
  Vector type: Mammalian Expression, Lentiviral
  Selectable markers: Puromycin
Growth in bacteria
  Bacterial resistance: Ampicillin, 100 μg/mL
  Growth temperature: 37°C
  Growth strain: NEB Stable
  Copy number: Low Copy
Gene/Insert
  Gene/Insert name: myr-AKT2
  Species: M. musculus (mouse)
  Insert size (bp): 1527
  Entrez Gene: Akt2 (a.k.a. 2410016A19Rik, PKB, PKBbeta)
  Promoter: CMV
  Cloning method: Gateway Cloning
  Sequencing primers: 5′ CGCAAATGGGCGGTAGGCGTG
Terms and licenses: Academic/Nonprofit Terms; Industry Terms: Not Available to Industry
How to cite: pdest myr-AKT2 puro was a gift from Alejandro Gutierrez (Addgene plasmid # 223053 ; http://n2t.net/addgene:223053 ; RRID:Addgene_223053)
